Addgene plasmid #87285: pRS414 Hsh155 N295D/H331D
Purpose: Encodes Hsh155 N295D H331D for expression in yeast
Depositing lab: Aaron Hoskins. Depositing organization: University of Wisconsin, Madison. Publication: SF3b1 mutations associated with myelodysplastic syndromes alter the fidelity of branchsite selection in yeast. Carrocci TJ, Zoerner DM, Paulson JC, Hoskins AA. Nucleic Acids Res. 2017 Jan 6. pii: gkw1349. doi: 10.1093/nar/gkw1349. PubMed 28062854.
Backbone
  Vector backbone: pRS414
  Backbone manufacturer: ATCC
  Backbone size w/o insert (bp): 4788
  Total vector size (bp): 8124
  Vector type: Bacterial Expression, Yeast Expression
  Selectable markers: TRP1
Growth in bacteria
  Bacterial resistance: Ampicillin, 100 μg/mL
  Growth temperature: 37°C
  Growth strain: DH5alpha
  Copy number: Unknown
Gene/Insert
  Gene/Insert name: HSH155
  Species: S. cerevisiae (budding yeast)
  Insert size (bp): 3426
  Mutation: N295D & H331D
  GenBank ID: NP_014015.1
  Entrez Gene: HSH155 (a.k.a. YMR288W)
  Cloning method: Restriction Enzyme; 5′ cloning site SacI (not destroyed); 3′ cloning site XhoI (not destroyed)
  Sequencing primers: 5′ TGTAAAACGACGGCCAGT; 3′ CAGGAAACAGCTATGAC
Terms and licenses: Academic/Nonprofit Terms; Industry Terms: Not Available to Industry
How to cite: pRS414 Hsh155 N295D/H331D was a gift from Aaron Hoskins (Addgene plasmid # 87285 ; http://n2t.net/addgene:87285 ; RRID:Addgene_87285)
