[The description below was written by a language model from this plasmid's Addgene catalogue record and pLannotate feature annotations shown in this document.]
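Description:
pRS414 Hsh155 N295D/H331D is a yeast–E. coli shuttle plasmid built on the pRS414 centromeric backbone, carrying a mutant allele of the Saccharomyces cerevisiae HSH155 gene (YMR288W). In bacteria it is maintained through a high-copy ColE1/pUC-type origin and selected with ampicillin via the β-lactamase gene. In yeast, the CEN6/ARS element provides autonomous replication and centromere-based segregation, which typically keeps such plasmids at low copy, and the TRP1 marker with its own promoter allows selection by tryptophan prototrophy in trp1 strains. The backbone also retains an f1 origin, the pBluescript-derived lacZα/lac promoter region, and flanking T7 and T3 promoters around the cloning site.

The roughly 3.4 kb insert was cloned between SacI and XhoI sites. The annotated HSH155 coding sequence spans about 2.9 kb, leaving a few hundred base pairs of unannotated sequence upstream and downstream, the latter including a short fragment matching ABZ2. No heterologous yeast promoter or terminator is annotated, and the record does not state what drives expression; the flanking sequence may be native genomic context, but this is not confirmed. No epitope tag or reporter is annotated. Hsh155 is the yeast counterpart of SF3B1, a spliceosomal protein that contacts pre-mRNA around the branch site early in spliceosome assembly. The encoded protein carries two substitutions, N295D and H331D. According to the associated work, the plasmid belongs to a study of how SF3b1 mutations linked to myelodysplastic syndromes alter the fidelity of branch site selection in yeast. The depositor and sequencing-derived full sequences differ by only three nucleotides in length and give essentially the same feature map.
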