Features (pLannotate 1.2.2; 20 found; start..end, strand, type, name):
    137..186     +  misc_feature   bom (fragment): basis of mobility region from pBR322
    187..467     +  promoter       TRP1 promoter: S. cerevisiae TRP1
    468..1142    +  CDS            TRP1: phosphoribosylanthranilate isomerase, required for tryptophan biosynthesis; S. cerevisiae TRP1; yeast auxotrophic marker
   1189..1240    +  misc_feature   bom (fragment): basis of mobility region from pBR322
   1241..1696    -  rep_origin     f1 ori (sequence partly withheld): f1 bacteriophage origin of replication; arrow indicates direction of (+) strand synthesis
   1704..1859    -  CDS            lacZα (fragment): LacZα fragment of β-galactosidase; lacZ fragment
   1867..1885    +  promoter       T7 promoter: promoter for bacteriophage T7 RNA polymerase
   1894..1914    -  misc_feature   MCS (fragment): pBluescript multiple cloning site
   2165..5077    +  CDS            HSH155: SF3B1_YEAST - Experimental evidence at protein level: Swiss-Prot protein existence level 1. Contacts pre-mRNA on both sides of the branch site early in spliceosome assembly. From Saccharomyces cerevisiae (strain ATCC 204508 / S288c) (Baker's yeast).
   5279..5332    +  CDS            ABZ2 (fragment): PABC_YEAST - Experimental evidence at protein level: Swiss-Prot protein existence level 1. Converts 4-amino-4-deoxychorismate into 4-aminobenzoate (PABA) and pyruvate. From Saccharomyces cerevisiae (strain ATCC 204508 / S288c) (Baker's yeast).
   5350..5368    -  promoter       T3 promoter: promoter for bacteriophage T3 RNA polymerase
   5413..5429    -  protein_bind   lac operator: The lac repressor binds to the lac operator to inhibit transcription in E. coli. This inhibition can be relieved by adding lactose or isopropyl-β-D-thiogalactopyranoside (IPTG). lac repressor encoded by lacI
   5437..5467    -  promoter       lac promoter: promoter for the E. coli lac operon
   5482..5503    -  protein_bind   CAP binding site: CAP binding activates transcription in the presence of cAMP. E. coli catabolite activator protein
   5516..5608    -  CDS            lacI (fragment): lac repressor; lacI; The lac repressor binds to the lac operator to inhibit transcription in E. coli. This inhibition can be relieved by adding lactose or isopropyl-β-D-thiogalactopyranoside (IPTG).
   5791..6379    -  rep_origin     ori: high-copy-number ColE1/pMB1/pBR322/pUC origin of replication
   6550..7410    -  CDS            AmpR: β-lactamase; bla; confers resistance to ampicillin, carbenicillin, and related antibiotics
   7411..7515    -  promoter       AmpR promoter: bla
   7552..8055    +  misc_feature   CEN/ARS: S. cerevisiae CEN6 centromere fused to an autonomously replicating sequence
   8124..35      +  CDS            rop (fragment) (across the origin): Rop protein, which maintains plasmids at low copy number; rop
>Addgene plasmid #87285 | pRS414 Hsh155 N295D/H331D | depositor full sequence | sequence record 170294 | pRS414 Hsh155 N295D/H331D sequence 8124 bps
TCGCGCGTTTCGGTGATGACGGTGAAAACCTCTGACACATGCAGCTCCCGGAGACGGTCACAGCTTGTCT
GTAAGCGGATGCCGGGAGCAGACAAGCCCGTCAGGGCGCGTCAGCGGGTGTTGGCGGGTGTCGGGGCTGG
CTTAACTATGCGGCATCAGAGCAGATTGTACTGAGAGTGCACCATAAACGACATTACTATATATATAATA
TAGGAAGCATTTAATAGACAGCATCGTAATATATGTGTACTTTGCAGTTATGACGCCAGATGGCAGTAGT
GGAAGATATTCTTTATTGAAAAATAGCTTGTCACCTTACGTACAATCTTGATCCGGAGCTTTTCTTTTTT
TGCCGATTAAGAATTAATTCGGTCGAAAAAAGAAAAGGAGAGGGCCAAGAGGGAGGGCATTGGTGACTAT
TGAGCACGTGAGTATACGTGATTAAGCACACAAAGGCAGCTTGGAGTATGTCTGTTATTAATTTCACAGG
TAGTTCTGGTCCATTGGTGAAAGTTTGCGGCTTGCAGAGCACAGAGGCCGCAGAATGTGCTCTAGATTCC
GATGCTGACTTGCTGGGTATTATATGTGTGCCCAATAGAAAGAGAACAATTGACCCGGTTATTGCAAGGA
AAATTTCAAGTCTTGTAAAAGCATATAAAAATAGTTCAGGCACTCCGAAATACTTGGTTGGCGTGTTTCG
TAATCAACCTAAGGAGGATGTTTTGGCTCTGGTCAATGATTACGGCATTGATATCGTCCAACTGCATGGA
GATGAGTCGTGGCAAGAATACCAAGAGTTCCTCGGTTTGCCAGTTATTAAAAGACTCGTATTTCCAAAAG
ACTGCAACATACTACTCAGTGCAGCTTCACAGAAACCTCATTCGTTTATTCCCTTGTTTGATTCAGAAGC
AGGTGGGACAGGTGAACTTTTGGATTGGAACTCGATTTCTGACTGGGTTGGAAGGCAAGAGAGCCCCGAA
AGCTTACATTTTATGTTAGCTGGTGGACTGACGCCAGAAAATGTTGGTGATGCGCTTAGATTAAATGGCG
TTATTGGTGTTGATGTAAGCGGAGGTGTGGAGACAAATGGTGTAAAAGACTCTAACAAAATAGCAAATTT
CGTCAAAAATGCTAAGAAATAGGTTATTACTGAGTAGTATTTATTTAAGTATTGTTTGTGCACTTGCCTA
TGCGGTGTGAAATACCGCACAGATGCGTAAGGAGAAAATACCGCATCAGGAAATTGTAAACGTTAATATT
TTGTTAAAATTCGCGTTAAATTTTTGTTAAATCAGCTCATTTTTTAACCAATAGGCCGAAATCGGCAAAA
TCCCTTATAAATCAAAAGAATAGACCGAGATAGGGT
[37 nt withheld, positions 1367-1403]
AAAGAACGTGGACTCCAACGTCAAAGG
[49 nt withheld, positions 1431-1479]
T
[91 nt withheld, positions 1481-1571]
G
[124 nt withheld, positions 1573-1696]
CGCGCCATTCGCCATTCAGGCTGCGCAACTGTTGGGAAGGGCGATCGGTGCGGGCCTCTTCGCTATTACG
CCAGCTGGCGAAAGGGGGATGTGCTGCAAGGCGATTAAGTTGGGTAACGCCAGGGTTTTCCCAGTCACGA
CGTTGTAAAACGACGGCCAGTGAGCGCGCGTAATACGACTCACTATAGGGCGAATTGGGTACCGGGCCCC
CCCTCGAGCATGTACTTTCCGCCTAACTACCATCACCTGTCTTTATTTATTCCGCTGACAGATATGCACA
ACCAATTATCGTCTCTTGAAAGCTTTTTAGACGTGATTGCTGTTATTTGGCACGTTGTTAGTATTTAAGC
TTATTCGGGTTTGCATTGATATTTGCCCGAGCAGAAATCTCCTTCTCGATGAGTTAGAACTGAAACATCT
CTTCAATTACTTATACATAATAAACATAGAAAGCCAGGACCTGTCATCATGAGTCATCCGATTCAATTTG
TAAACGCTAATAATAGCGATAAGAGCCACCAATTAGGCGGTCAATATTCTATTCCTCAGGATTTGAGGGA
AAACCTGCAGAAAGAAGCTGCACGTATTGGTGAGAACGAAAAAGATGTGCTACAGGAAAAAATGGAAACT
AGGACAGTGCAAAATCGAGAGGATTCATACCACAAAAGAAGGTTTGATATGAAGTTTGAGCCGGATTCCG
ATACACAAACTGTTACGTCTTCAGAAAATACCCAAGACGCTGTCGTGCCAAGGAAAAGAAAATCTCGTTG
GGATGTAAAAGGGTACGAGCCACCTGATGAATCTTCAACAGCGGTCAAAGAAAACTCTGATAGTGCTTTG
GTTAATGTAGAAGGAATCCATGATTTGATGTTTTTTAAACCTTCTGACCATAAATATTTCGCCGACGTTA
TATCCAAAAAACCCATAGATGAGTTAAATAAGGATGAAAAGAAAGAAAGAACCCTGTCGATGTTACTTCT
GAAAATAAAAAATGGCAATACAGCGAGTAGGAGGACTTCTATGCGGATTTTAACCGATAAAGCTGTTACA
TTTGGTCCAGAAATGATATTTAACCGCTTATTGCCCATATTACTAGACAGAAGTTTGGAAGACCAGGAAA
GACATCTAATGATCAAGACCATAGATCGCGTCCTTTACCAGCTAGGAGATTTAACAAAACCTTACGTTCA
CAAAATACTTGTAGTAGCTGCCCCATTGCTAATAGATGAAGATCCAATGGTTCGTTCAACAGGCCAGGAG
ATAATCACCAATCTGTCTACAGTCGCTGGCCTAAAAACCATTCTAACAGTAATGAGACCTGATATTGAGA
ATGAGGATGAGTATGTTAGAGATGTAACTTCAAGAGCGGCGGCTGTGGTGGCAAAAGCCCTTGGTGTTAA
TCAATTGCTTCCTTTCATCAATGCAGCATGCCACTCACGGAAGTCTTGGAAAGCAAGGGATACTGGCATA
AAAATTGTGCAGCAAATAGGTATACTTTTGGGAATAGGTGTCTTGAATCATCTTACTGGGCTGATGAGTT
GTATCAAAGACTGCCTAATGGATGATCACGTTCCGGTGCGAATTGTTACAGCACATACTTTATCAACACT
AGCAGAAAATTCTTATCCATATGGTATCGAAGTTTTCAACGTTGTACTGGAGCCATTATGGAAGGGTATA
AGAAGTCATCGTGGTAAAGTGCTATCTTCTTTTTTAAAAGCTGTTGGATCTATGATCCCATTGATGGACC
CAGAGTATGCCGGTTATTATACCACAGAAGCAATGAGAATAATTAGACGTGAATTCGACTCTCCCGATGA
TGAAATGAAAAAGACCATTCTTTTAGTATTACAAAAATGTAGCGCTGTAGAATCCATAACGCCAAAATTT
CTGAGAGAAGAAATCGCGCCAGAATTCTTTCAAAAATTTTGGGTCAGACGAGTGGCATTGGATAGACCAT
TAAACAAAGTTGTTACATATACTACTGTTACATTAGCAAAGAAATTAGGTTGTTCTTATACCATTGATAA
ATTATTAACACCATTGAGAGATGAAGCTGAGCCGTTCAGAACAATGGCTGTCCATGCTGTTACTAGAACA
GTAAACTTATTAGGGACAGCAGATTTAGATGAGAGATTAGAAACGAGGCTTATTGATGCGCTCTTGATAG
CATTTCAAGAACAAACAAATAGTGATTCTATAATCTTTAAAGGGTTTGGGGCAGTGACGGTGTCACTTGA
CATCCGTATGAAACCGTTTTTAGCACCCATTGTGAGTACGATTTTAAATCATTTAAAGCATAAAACTCCC
TTGGTTCGTCAACATGCAGCAGATCTATGTGCCATACTAATACCAGTCATCAAGAACTGTCACGAATTCG
AAATGTTGAATAAATTGAACATTATATTGTATGAATCCTTAGGCGAAGTATATCCAGAGGTATTAGGTTC
TATAATCAACGCTATGTACTGTATTACTAGCGTAATGGATTTGGATAAACTACAACCTCCTATTAATCAA
ATTTTACCAACCTTAACTCCAATTTTAAGAAACAAGCATAGAAAAGTCGAAGTAAACACTATCAAATTTG
TTGGACTTATTGGTAAATTAGCACCTACCTATGCACCTCCTAAAGAATGGATGAGAATATGTTTTGAACT
ATTAGAACTTTTGAAAAGTACAAATAAAGAAATAAGAAGATCAGCAAATGCCACGTTTGGATTCATTGCT
GAAGCAATTGGACCTCACGATGTTCTTGTTGCGTTATTGAACAATTTAAAGGTTCAAGAACGTCAGTTAC
GTGTATGCACGGCTGTTGCTATCGGTATCGTTGCTAAAGTGTGTGGTCCTTACAACGTGCTGCCAGTAAT
CATGAATGAATACACAACACCAGAGACTAATGTTCAAAACGGTGTTCTCAAGGCCATGTCATTCATGTTT
GAGTACATTGGTAACATGTCTAAGGATTACATATACTTCATAACACCATTATTAGAAGATGCACTCACCG
ATAGGGATTTAGTTCATCGTCAGACAGCGTCGAACGTAATAACCCACTTAGCTTTAAACTGTTCAGGTAC
AGGTCACGAAGATGCCTTCATTCATTTAATGAATCTTCTAATACCCAATATTTTTGAAACTTCACCACAT
GCTATTATGCGTATTTTAGAAGGTTTGGAGGCACTGAGTCAAGCTCTTGGCCCTGGACTATTCATGAACT
ACATATGGGCAGGATTGTTCCATCCAGCGAAGAATGTAAGGAAAGCATTTTGGAGGGTGTATAATAACAT
GTACGTAATGTACCAGGACGCCATGGTACCTTTTTACCCCGTTACACCAGACAACAATGAAGAATATATA
GAAGAACTGGATTTAGTTCTGTGAATATATATAGAGCATATAAATAACCACAACTTGTAAGAATATTTTA
CTTGACACACCTATATCATCACGTCACGATGCCTTCATAGATTATGATGAAATATAAACAGAACCTGCTA
TTGGAAAAAAAAGGGCAGGAAAAAATTTTGTGAAAGTGAGTAAAAGAAAGATGAAGAGCGAGACATGGAT
AATAAGAAATAGATGTCACTAATGGACAATTGGAAGACTGATATGGAAAGTTACGATGAAGGAGGAGCTC
CCAGCTTTTGTTCCCTTTAGTGAGGGTTAATTGCGCGCTTGGCGTAATCATGGTCATAGCTGTTTCCTGT
GTGAAATTGTTATCCGCTCACAATTCCACACAACATAGGAGCCGGAAGCATAAAGTGTAAAGCCTGGGGT
GCCTAATGAGTGAGGTAACTCACATTAATTGCGTTGCGCTCACTGCCCGCTTTCCAGTCGGGAAACCTGT
CGTGCCAGCTGCATTAATGAATCGGCCAACGCGCGGGGAGAGGCGGTTTGCGTATTGGGCGCTCTTCCGC
TTCCTCGCTCACTGACTCGCTGCGCTCGGTCGTTCGGCTGCGGCGAGCGGTATCAGCTCACTCAAAGGCG
GTAATACGGTTATCCACAGAATCAGGGGATAACGCAGGAAAGAACATGTGAGCAAAAGGCCAGCAAAAGG
CCAGGAACCGTAAAAAGGCCGCGTTGCTGGCGTTTTTCCATAGGCTCCGCCCCCCTGACGAGCATCACAA
AAATCGACGCTCAAGTCAGAGGTGGCGAAACCCGACAGGACTATAAAGATACCAGGCGTTTCCCCCTGGA
AGCTCCCTCGTGCGCTCTCCTGTTCCGACCCTGCCGCTTACCGGATACCTGTCCGCCTTTCTCCCTTCGG
GAAGCGTGGCGCTTTCTCATAGCTCACGCTGTAGGTATCTCAGTTCGGTGTAGGTCGTTCGCTCCAAGCT
GGGCTGTGTGCACGAACCCCCCGTTCAGCCCGACCGCTGCGCCTTATCCGGTAACTATCGTCTTGAGTCC
AACCCGGTAAGACACGACTTATCGCCACTGGCAGCAGCCACTGGTAACAGGATTAGCAGAGCGAGGTATG
TAGGCGGTGCTACAGAGTTCTTGAAGTGGTGGCCTAACTACGGCTACACTAGAAGGACAGTATTTGGTAT
CTGCGCTCTGCTGAAGCCAGTTACCTTCGGAAAAAGAGTTGGTAGCTCTTGATCCGGCAAACAAACCACC
GCTGGTAGCGGTGGTTTTTTTGTTTGCAAGCAGCAGATTACGCGCAGAAAAAAAGGATCTCAAGAAGATC
CTTTGATCTTTTCTACGGGGTCTGACGCTCAGTGGAACGAAAACTCACGTTAAGGGATTTTGGTCATGAG
ATTATCAAAAAGGATCTTCACCTAGATCCTTTTAAATTAAAAATGAAGTTTTAAATCAATCTAAAGTATA
TATGAGTAAACTTGGTCTGACAGTTACCAATGCTTAATCAGTGAGGCACCTATCTCAGCGATCTGTCTAT
TTCGTTCATCCATAGTTGCCTGACTCCCCGTCGTGTAGATAACTACGATACGGGAGGGCTTACCATCTGG
CCCCAGTGCTGCAATGATACCGCGAGACCCACGCTCACCGGCTCCAGATTTATCAGCAATAAACCAGCCA
GCCGGAAGGGCCGAGCGCAGAAGTGGTCCTGCAACTTTATCCGCCTCCATCCAGTCTATTAATTGTTGCC
GGGAAGCTAGAGTAAGTAGTTCGCCAGTTAATAGTTTGCGCAACGTTGTTGCCATTGCTACAGGCATCGT
GGTGTCACGCTCGTCGTTTGGTATGGCTTCATTCAGCTCCGGTTCCCAACGATCAAGGCGAGTTACATGA
TCCCCCATGTTGTGCAAAAAAGCGGTTAGCTCCTTCGGTCCTCCGATCGTTGTCAGAAGTAAGTTGGCCG
CAGTGTTATCACTCATGGTTATGGCAGCACTGCATAATTCTCTTACTGTCATGCCATCCGTAAGATGCTT
TTCTGTGACTGGTGAGTACTCAACCAAGTCATTCTGAGAATAGTGTATGCGGCGACCGAGTTGCTCTTGC
CCGGCGTCAATACGGGATAATACCGCGCCACATAGCAGAACTTTAAAAGTGCTCATCATTGGAAAACGTT
CTTCGGGGCGAAAACTCTCAAGGATCTTACCGCTGTTGAGATCCAGTTCGATGTAACCCACTCGTGCACC
CAACTGATCTTCAGCATCTTTTACTTTCACCAGCGTTTCTGGGTGAGCAAAAACAGGAAGGCAAAATGCC
GCAAAAAAGGGAATAAGGGCGACACGGAAATGTTGAATACTCATACTCTTCCTTTTTCAATATTATTGAA
GCATTTATCAGGGTTATTGTCTCATGAGCGGATACATATTTGAATGTATTTAGAAAAATAAACAAATAGG
GGTTCCGCGCACATTTCCCCGAAAAGTGCCACCTGGGTCCTTTTCATCACGTGCTATAAAAATAATTATA
ATTTAAATTTTTTAATATAAATATATAAATTAAAAATAGAAAGTAAAAAAAGAAATTAAAGAAAAAATAG
TTTTTGTTTTCCGAAGATGTAAAAGACTCTAGGGGGATCGCCAACAAATACTACCTTTTATCTTGCTCTT
CCTGCTCTCAGGTATTAATGCCGAATTGTTTCATCTTGTCTGTGTAGAAGACCACACACGAAAATCCTGT
GATTTTACATTTTACTTATCGTTAATCGAATGTATATCTATTTAATCTGCTTTTCTTGTCTAATAAATAT
ATATGTAAAGTACGCTTTTTGTTGAAATTTTTTAAACCTTTGTTTATTTTTTTTTCTTCATTCCGTAACT
CTTCTACCTTCTTTATTTACTTTCTAAAATCCAAATACAAAACATAAAAATAAATAAACACAGAGTAAAT
TCCCAAATTATTCCATCATTAAAAGATACGAGGCGCGTGTAAGTTACAGGCAAGCGATCCGTCCTAAGAA
ACCATTATTATCATGACATTAACCTATAAAAATAGGCGTATCACGAGGCCCTTTCGTC
