Features (pLannotate 1.2.2; 19 found; start..end, strand, type, name):
    137..186     +  misc_feature   bom (fragment): basis of mobility region from pBR322
    324..471     +  promoter       TRP1 promoter: S. cerevisiae TRP1
    472..1146    +  CDS            TRP1: phosphoribosylanthranilate isomerase, required for tryptophan biosynthesis; S. cerevisiae TRP1; yeast auxotrophic marker
   1197..1248    +  misc_feature   bom (fragment): basis of mobility region from pBR322
   1276..1704    -  rep_origin     f1 ori (sequence partly withheld): f1 bacteriophage origin of replication; arrow indicates direction of (+) strand synthesis
   1708..1863    -  CDS            lacZα (fragment): LacZα fragment of β-galactosidase; lacZ fragment
   1871..1889    +  promoter       T7 promoter: promoter for bacteriophage T7 RNA polymerase
   2170..5082    +  CDS            HSH155: SF3B1_YEAST - Experimental evidence at protein level: Swiss-Prot protein existence level 1. Contacts pre-mRNA on both sides of the branch site early in spliceosome assembly. From Saccharomyces cerevisiae (strain ATCC 204508 / S288c) (Baker's yeast).
   5284..5337    +  CDS            ABZ2 (fragment): PABC_YEAST - Experimental evidence at protein level: Swiss-Prot protein existence level 1. Converts 4-amino-4-deoxychorismate into 4-aminobenzoate (PABA) and pyruvate. From Saccharomyces cerevisiae (strain ATCC 204508 / S288c) (Baker's yeast).
   5354..5372    -  promoter       T3 promoter: promoter for bacteriophage T3 RNA polymerase
   5417..5433    -  protein_bind   lac operator: The lac repressor binds to the lac operator to inhibit transcription in E. coli. This inhibition can be relieved by adding lactose or isopropyl-β-D-thiogalactopyranoside (IPTG). lac repressor encoded by lacI
   5441..5471    -  promoter       lac promoter: promoter for the E. coli lac operon
   5486..5507    -  protein_bind   CAP binding site: CAP binding activates transcription in the presence of cAMP. E. coli catabolite activator protein
   5520..5612    -  CDS            lacI (fragment): lac repressor; lacI; The lac repressor binds to the lac operator to inhibit transcription in E. coli. This inhibition can be relieved by adding lactose or isopropyl-β-D-thiogalactopyranoside (IPTG).
   5795..6383    -  rep_origin     ori: high-copy-number ColE1/pMB1/pBR322/pUC origin of replication
   6554..7414    -  CDS            AmpR: β-lactamase; bla; confers resistance to ampicillin, carbenicillin, and related antibiotics
   7415..7519    -  promoter       AmpR promoter: bla
   7556..8059    +  misc_feature   CEN/ARS: S. cerevisiae CEN6 centromere fused to an autonomously replicating sequence
   8127..35      +  CDS            rop (fragment) (across the origin): Rop protein, which maintains plasmids at low copy number; rop
>Addgene plasmid #87285 | pRS414 Hsh155 N295D/H331D | addgene full sequence | sequence record 182570 | Addgene NGS Result
TCGCGCGTTTCGGTGATGACGGTGAAAACCTCTGACACATGCAGCTCCCGGAGACGGTCACAGCTTGTCT
GTAAGCGGATGCCGGGAGCAGACAAGCCCGTCAGGGCGCGTCAGCGGGTGTTGGCGGGTGTCGGGGCTGG
CTTAACTATGCGGCATCAGAGCAGATTGTACTGAGAGTGCACCATAGATCACGACATTACTATATATATA
ATATAGGAAGCATTTAATAGAACAGCATCGTAATATATGTGTACTTTGCAGTTATGACGCCAGATGGCAG
TAGTGGAAGATATTCTTTATTGAAAAATAGCTTGTCACCTTACGTACAATCTTGATCCGGAGCTTTTCTT
TTTTTGCCGATTAAGAATTAATTCGGTCGAAAAAAGAAAAGGAGAGGGCCAAGAGGGAGGGCATTGGTGA
CTATTGAGCACGTGAGTATACGTGATTAAGCACACAAAGGCAGCTTGGAGTATGTCTGTTATTAATTTCA
CAGGTAGTTCTGGTCCATTGGTGAAAGTTTGCGGCTTGCAGAGCACAGAGGCCGCAGAATGTGCTCTAGA
TTCCGATGCTGACTTGCTGGGTATTATATGTGTGCCCAATAGAAAGAGAACAATTGACCCGGTTATTGCA
AGGAAAATTTCAAGTCTTGTAAAAGCATATAAAAATAGTTCAGGCACTCCGAAATACTTGGTTGGCGTGT
TTCGTAATCAACCTAAGGAGGATGTTTTGGCTCTGGTCAATGATTACGGCATTGATATCGTCCAACTGCA
TGGAGATGAGTCGTGGCAAGAATACCAAGAGTTCCTCGGTTTGCCAGTTATTAAAAGACTCGTATTTCCA
AAAGACTGCAACATACTACTCAGTGCAGCTTCACAGAAACCTCATTCGTTTATTCCCTTGTTTGATTCAG
AAGCAGGTGGGACAGGTGAACTTTTGGATTGGAACTCGATTTCTGACTGGGTTGGAAGGCAAGAGAGCCC
CGAAAGCTTACATTTTATGTTAGCTGGTGGACTGACGCCAGAAAATGTTGGTGATGCGCTTAGATTAAAT
GGCGTTATTGGTGTTGATGTAAGCGGAGGTGTGGAGACAAATGGTGTAAAAGACTCTAACAAAATAGCAA
ATTTCGTCAAAAATGCTAAGAAATAGGTTATTACTGAGTAGTATTTATTTAAGTATTGTTTGTGCACTTG
CCGATCTATGCGGTGTGAAATACCGCACAGATGCGTAAGGAGAAAATACCGCATCAGGAAATTGTAAGCG
TTAATATTTTGTTAAAATTCGCGTTAAATTTTTGTTAAATCAGCTCATTTTTTAACCAATAGGCCGAAAT
CGGCAAAATCCCTTATAAATCAAAAGAATAGACCGAGATAGGGT
[37 nt withheld, positions 1375-1411]
AAAGAACGTGGACTCCAACGTCAAAGG
[49 nt withheld, positions 1439-1487]
T
[91 nt withheld, positions 1489-1579]
G
[124 nt withheld, positions 1581-1704]
CCATTCGCCATTCAGGCTGCGCAACTGTTGGGAAGGGCGATCGGTGCGGGCCTCTTCGCTATTACGCCAG
CTGGCGAAAGGGGGATGTGCTGCAAGGCGATTAAGTTGGGTAACGCCAGGGTTTTCCCAGTCACGACGTT
GTAAAACGACGGCCAGTGAGCGCGCGTAATACGACTCACTATAGGGCGAATTGGGTACCGGGCCCCCCCC
TCGAGCATGTACTTTCCGCCTAACTACCATCACCTGTCTTTATTTATTCCGCTGACAGATATGCACAACC
AATTATCGTCTCTTGAAAGCTTTTTAGACGTGATTGCTGTTATTTGGCACGTTGTTAGTATTTAAGCTTA
TTCGGGTTTGCATTGATATTTGCCCGAGCAGAAATCTCCTTCTCGATGAGTTAGAACTGAAACATCTCTT
CAATTACTTATACATAATAAACATAGAAAGCCAGGACCTGTCATCATGAGTCATCCGATTCAATTTGTAA
ACGCTAATAATAGCGATAAGAGCCACCAATTAGGCGGTCAATATTCTATTCCTCAGGATTTGAGGGAAAA
CCTGCAGAAAGAAGCTGCACGTATTGGTGAGAACGAAAAAGATGTGCTACAGGAAAAAATGGAAACTAGG
ACAGTGCAAAATCGAGAGGATTCATACCACAAAAGAAGGTTTGATATGAAGTTTGAGCCGGATTCCGATA
CACAAACTGTTACGTCTTCAGAAAATACCCAAGACGCTGTCGTGCCAAGGAAAAGAAAATCTCGTTGGGA
TGTAAAAGGGTACGAGCCACCTGATGAATCTTCAACAGCGGTCAAAGAAAACTCTGATAGTGCTTTGGTT
AATGTAGAAGGAATCCATGATTTGATGTTTTTTAAACCTTCTGACCATAAATATTTCGCCGACGTTATAT
CCAAAAAACCCATAGATGAGTTAAATAAGGATGAAAAGAAAGAAAGAACCCTGTCGATGTTACTTCTGAA
AATAAAAAATGGCAATACAGCGAGTAGGAGGACTTCTATGCGGATTTTAACCGATAAAGCTGTTACATTT
GGTCCAGAAATGATATTTAACCGCTTATTGCCCATATTACTAGACAGAAGTTTGGAAGACCAGGAAAGAC
ATCTAATGATCAAGACCATAGATCGCGTCCTTTACCAGCTAGGAGATTTAACAAAACCTTACGTTCACAA
AATACTTGTAGTAGCTGCCCCATTGCTAATAGATGAAGATCCAATGGTTCGTTCAACAGGCCAGGAGATA
ATCACCAATCTGTCTACAGTCGCTGGCCTAAAAACCATTCTAACAGTAATGAGACCTGATATTGAGAATG
AGGATGAGTATGTTAGAGATGTAACTTCAAGAGCGGCGGCTGTGGTGGCAAAAGCCCTTGGTGTTAATCA
ATTGCTTCCTTTCATCAATGCAGCATGCCACTCACGGAAGTCTTGGAAAGCAAGGGATACTGGCATAAAA
ATTGTGCAGCAAATAGGTATACTTTTGGGAATAGGTGTCTTGAATCATCTTACTGGGCTGATGAGTTGTA
TCAAAGACTGCCTAATGGATGATCACGTTCCGGTGCGAATTGTTACAGCACATACTTTATCAACACTAGC
AGAAAATTCTTATCCATATGGTATCGAAGTTTTCAACGTTGTACTGGAGCCATTATGGAAGGGTATAAGA
AGTCATCGTGGTAAAGTGCTATCTTCTTTTTTAAAAGCTGTTGGATCTATGATCCCATTGATGGACCCAG
AGTATGCCGGTTATTATACCACAGAAGCAATGAGAATAATTAGACGTGAATTCGACTCTCCCGATGATGA
AATGAAAAAGACCATTCTTTTAGTATTACAAAAATGTAGCGCTGTAGAATCCATAACGCCAAAATTTCTG
AGAGAAGAAATCGCGCCAGAATTCTTTCAAAAATTTTGGGTCAGACGAGTGGCATTGGATAGACCATTAA
ACAAAGTTGTTACATATACTACTGTTACATTAGCAAAGAAATTAGGTTGTTCTTATACCATTGATAAATT
ATTAACACCATTGAGAGATGAAGCTGAGCCGTTCAGAACAATGGCTGTCCATGCTGTTACTAGAACAGTA
AACTTATTAGGGACAGCAGATTTAGATGAGAGATTAGAAACGAGGCTTATTGATGCGCTCTTGATAGCAT
TTCAAGAACAAACAAATAGTGATTCTATAATCTTTAAAGGGTTTGGGGCAGTGACGGTGTCACTTGACAT
CCGTATGAAACCGTTTTTAGCACCCATTGTGAGTACGATTTTAAATCATTTAAAGCATAAAACTCCCTTG
GTTCGTCAACATGCAGCAGATCTATGTGCCATACTAATACCAGTCATCAAGAACTGTCACGAATTCGAAA
TGTTGAATAAATTGAACATTATATTGTATGAATCCTTAGGCGAAGTATATCCAGAGGTATTAGGTTCTAT
AATCAACGCTATGTACTGTATTACTAGCGTAATGGATTTGGATAAACTACAACCTCCTATTAATCAAATT
TTACCAACCTTAACTCCAATTTTAAGAAACAAGCATAGAAAAGTCGAAGTAAACACTATCAAATTTGTTG
GACTTATTGGTAAATTAGCACCTACCTATGCACCTCCTAAAGAATGGATGAGAATATGTTTTGAACTATT
AGAACTTTTGAAAAGTACAAATAAAGAAATAAGAAGATCAGCAAATGCCACGTTTGGATTCATTGCTGAA
GCAATTGGACCTCACGATGTTCTTGTTGCGTTATTGAACAATTTAAAGGTTCAAGAACGTCAGTTACGTG
TATGCACGGCTGTTGCTATCGGTATCGTTGCTAAAGTGTGTGGTCCTTACAACGTGCTGCCAGTAATCAT
GAATGAATACACAACACCAGAGACTAATGTTCAAAACGGTGTTCTCAAGGCCATGTCATTCATGTTTGAG
TACATTGGTAACATGTCTAAGGATTACATATACTTCATAACACCATTATTAGAAGATGCACTCACCGATA
GGGATTTAGTTCATCGTCAGACAGCGTCGAACGTAATAACCCACTTAGCTTTAAACTGTTCAGGTACAGG
TCACGAAGATGCCTTCATTCATTTAATGAATCTTCTAATACCCAATATTTTTGAAACTTCACCACATGCT
ATTATGCGTATTTTAGAAGGTTTGGAGGCACTGAGTCAAGCTCTTGGCCCTGGACTATTCATGAACTACA
TATGGGCAGGATTGTTCCATCCAGCGAAGAATGTAAGGAAAGCATTTTGGAGGGTGTATAATAACATGTA
CGTAATGTACCAGGACGCCATGGTACCTTTTTACCCCGTTACACCAGACAACAATGAAGAATATATAGAA
GAACTGGATTTAGTTCTGTGAATATATATAGAGCATATAAATAACCACAACTTGTAAGAATATTTTACTT
GACACACCTATATCATCACGTCACGATGCCTTCATAGATTATGATGAAATATAAACAGAACCTGCTATTG
GAAAAAAAAGGGCAGGAAAAAATTTTGTGAAAGTGAGTAAAAGAAAGATGAAGAGCGAGACATGGATAAT
AAGAAATAGATGTCACTAATGGACAATTGGAAGACTGATATGGAAAGTTACGATGAAGGAGGAGCTCCAG
CTTTTGTTCCCTTTAGTGAGGGTTAATTGCGCGCTTGGCGTAATCATGGTCATAGCTGTTTCCTGTGTGA
AATTGTTATCCGCTCACAATTCCACACAACATACGAGCCGGAAGCATAAAGTGTAAAGCCTGGGGTGCCT
AATGAGTGAGCTAACTCACATTAATTGCGTTGCGCTCACTGCCCGCTTTCCAGTCGGGAAACCTGTCGTG
CCAGCTGCATTAATGAATCGGCCAACGCGCGGGGAGAGGCGGTTTGCGTATTGGGCGCTCTTCCGCTTCC
TCGCTCACTGACTCGCTGCGCTCGGTCGTTCGGCTGCGGCGAGCGGTATCAGCTCACTCAAAGGCGGTAA
TACGGTTATCCACAGAATCAGGGGATAACGCAGGAAAGAACATGTGAGCAAAAGGCCAGCAAAAGGCCAG
GAACCGTAAAAAGGCCGCGTTGCTGGCGTTTTTCCATAGGCTCCGCCCCCCTGACGAGCATCACAAAAAT
CGACGCTCAAGTCAGAGGTGGCGAAACCCGACAGGACTATAAAGATACCAGGCGTTTCCCCCTGGAAGCT
CCCTCGTGCGCTCTCCTGTTCCGACCCTGCCGCTTACCGGATACCTGTCCGCCTTTCTCCCTTCGGGAAG
CGTGGCGCTTTCTCATAGCTCACGCTGTAGGTATCTCAGTTCGGTGTAGGTCGTTCGCTCCAAGCTGGGC
TGTGTGCACGAACCCCCCGTTCAGCCCGACCGCTGCGCCTTATCCGGTAACTATCGTCTTGAGTCCAACC
CGGTAAGACACGACTTATCGCCACTGGCAGCAGCCACTGGTAACAGGATTAGCAGAGCGAGGTATGTAGG
CGGTGCTACAGAGTTCTTGAAGTGGTGGCCTAACTACGGCTACACTAGAAGAACAGTATTTGGTATCTGC
GCTCTGCTGAAGCCAGTTACCTTCGGAAAAAGAGTTGGTAGCTCTTGATCCGGCAAACAAACCACCGCTG
GTAGCGGTGGTTTTTTTGTTTGCAAGCAGCAGATTACGCGCAGAAAAAAAGGATCTCAAGAAGATCCTTT
GATCTTTTCTACGGGGTCTGACGCTCAGTGGAACGAAAACTCACGTTAAGGGATTTTGGTCATGAGATTA
TCAAAAAGGATCTTCACCTAGATCCTTTTAAATTAAAAATGAAGTTTTAAATCAATCTAAAGTATATATG
AGTAAACTTGGTCTGACAGTTACCAATGCTTAATCAGTGAGGCACCTATCTCAGCGATCTGTCTATTTCG
TTCATCCATAGTTGCCTGACTCCCCGTCGTGTAGATAACTACGATACGGGAGGGCTTACCATCTGGCCCC
AGTGCTGCAATGATACCGCGAGACCCACGCTCACCGGCTCCAGATTTATCAGCAATAAACCAGCCAGCCG
GAAGGGCCGAGCGCAGAAGTGGTCCTGCAACTTTATCCGCCTCCATCCAGTCTATTAATTGTTGCCGGGA
AGCTAGAGTAAGTAGTTCGCCAGTTAATAGTTTGCGCAACGTTGTTGCCATTGCTACAGGCATCGTGGTG
TCACGCTCGTCGTTTGGTATGGCTTCATTCAGCTCCGGTTCCCAACGATCAAGGCGAGTTACATGATCCC
CCATGTTGTGCAAAAAAGCGGTTAGCTCCTTCGGTCCTCCGATCGTTGTCAGAAGTAAGTTGGCCGCAGT
GTTATCACTCATGGTTATGGCAGCACTGCATAATTCTCTTACTGTCATGCCATCCGTAAGATGCTTTTCT
GTGACTGGTGAGTACTCAACCAAGTCATTCTGAGAATAGTGTATGCGGCGACCGAGTTGCTCTTGCCCGG
CGTCAATACGGGATAATACCGCGCCACATAGCAGAACTTTAAAAGTGCTCATCATTGGAAAACGTTCTTC
GGGGCGAAAACTCTCAAGGATCTTACCGCTGTTGAGATCCAGTTCGATGTAACCCACTCGTGCACCCAAC
TGATCTTCAGCATCTTTTACTTTCACCAGCGTTTCTGGGTGAGCAAAAACAGGAAGGCAAAATGCCGCAA
AAAAGGGAATAAGGGCGACACGGAAATGTTGAATACTCATACTCTTCCTTTTTCAATATTATTGAAGCAT
TTATCAGGGTTATTGTCTCATGAGCGGATACATATTTGAATGTATTTAGAAAAATAAACAAATAGGGGTT
CCGCGCACATTTCCCCGAAAAGTGCCACCTGGGTCCTTTTCATCACGTGCTATAAAAATAATTATAATTT
AAATTTTTTAATATAAATATATAAATTAAAAATAGAAAGTAAAAAAAGAAATTAAAGAAAAAATAGTTTT
TGTTTTCCGAAGATGTAAAAGACTCTAGGGGGATCGCCAACAAATACTACCTTTTATCTTGCTCTTCCTG
CTCTCAGGTATTAATGCCGAATTGTTTCATCTTGTCTGTGTAGAAGACCACACACGAAAATCCTGTGATT
TTACATTTTACTTATCGTTAATCGAATGTATATCTATTTAATCTGCTTTTCTTGTCTAATAAATATATAT
GTAAAGTACGCTTTTTGTTGAAATTTTTTAAACCTTTGTTTATTTTTTTTTCTTCATTCCGTAACTCTTC
TACCTTCTTTATTTACTTTCTAAAATCCAAATACAAAACATAAAAATAAATAAACACAGAGTAAATTCCC
AAATTATTCCATCATTAAAAGATACGAGGCGCGTGTAAGTTACAGGCAAGCGATCCGTCTAAGAAACCAT
TATTATCATGACATTAACCTATAAAAATAGGCGTATCACGAGGCCCTTTCGTC
